>Addgene plasmid #147126 | pAc5.1B-EGFP-CeAIN1-W437A_O | depositor full sequence | sequence record 289573 | Full Sequence
CTTCAAGGAATTAATTCTATATTCTAAAAACACAAATGATACTTCTAAAAAAAATCATGAATGGCATCAA
CTCTGAATCAAATCTTTGCAGATGCACCTACTTCTCATTTCCACTGTCACATCATTTTTCCAGATCTCGC
TGCCTGTTATGTGGCCCACAAACCAAGACACGTTTTATGGCCATTAAAGCTGGCTGATCGTCGCCAAACA
CCAAATACATATCAATATGTACATTCGAGAAAGAAGCGATCAAAGAAGCGTCTTCGGGCGAGTAGGAGAA
TGCGGAGGAGAAGGAGAACGAGCTGATCTAGTATCTCTCCACAATCCAATGCCAACTGACCAACTGGCCA
TATTCGGAGCAATTTGAAGCCAATTTCCATCGCCTGGCGATCGCTCCATTCTTGGCTATATGTTTTTCAC
CGTTCCCGGGGCCATTTTCAAAGACTCGTCGGTAAGATAAGATTGTGTCACTCGCTGTCTCTCTTCATTT
GTCGAAGAATGCTGAGGAATTTCGCGATGACGTCGGCGAGTATTTTGAAGAATGAGAATAATTTGTATTT
ATACGAAAATCAGTTAGTGGAATTTTCTACAAAAACATGTTATCTATAGATAATTTTGTTGCAAAATATG
TTGACTATGACAAAGATTGTATGTATATACCTTTAATGTATTCTCATTTTCTTATGTATTTATAATGGCA
ATGATGATACTGATGATATTTTAAGATGATGCCAGACCACAGGCTGATTTCTGCGTCTTTTGCCGAACGC
AGTGCATGTGCGGTTGTTGTTTTTTGGAATAGTTTCAATTTTCGGACTGTCCGCTTTGATTTCAGTTTCT
TGGCTTATTCAAAAAGCAAAGTAAAGCCAAAAAAGCGAGATGGCAATACCAAATGCGGCAAAACGGTAGT
GGAAGGAAAGGGGTGCGGGGCAGCGGAAGGAAGGGTGGGGCGGGGCGTGGCGGGGTCTGTGGCTGGGCGC
GACGTCACCGACGTTGGAGCCACTCCTTTGACCATGTGTGCGTGTGTGTATTATTCGTGTCTCGCCACTC
GCCGGTTGTTTTTTTCTTTTTATCTCGCTCTCTCTAGCGCCATCTCGTACGCATGCTCAACGCACCGCAT
GTTGCCGTGTCCTTTATGCGTCATTTTGGCTCGAAATAGGCAATTATTTAAACAAAGATTAGTCAACGAA
AACGCTAAAATAAATAAGTCTACAATATGGTTACTTATTGCCATGTGTGTGCAGCCAACGATAGCAACAA
AAGCAACAACACAGTGGCTTTCCCTCTTTCACTTTTTGTTTGCAAGCGCGTGCGAGCAAGACGGCACGAC
CGGCAAACGCAATTACGCTGACAAAGAGCAGACGAAGTTTTGGCCGAAAAACATCAAGGCGCCTGATACG
AATGCATTTGCAATAACAATTGCGATATTTAATATTGTTTATGAAGCTGTTTGACTTCAAAACACACAAA
AAAAAAAATAAAACAAATTATTTGAAAGAGAATTAGGAATCGGACAGCTTATCGTTACGGGCTAACAGCA
CACCGAGACGAAATAGCTTACCTGACGTCACAGCCTCTGGAAGAACTGCCGCCAAGCAGAGAGAGAGAGA
AAAAGAGGGAGAGCAGCTTAGACCGCATGTGCTTGTGTGTGAGGCGTCTCTCTCTTCGTCTCCTGTTTGC
GCAAACGCATAGACTGCACTGAGAAAATCGATTACCTATTTTTTATGAATGAATATTTGCACTATTACTA
TTCAAAACTATTAAGATAGCAATCACATTCAATAGCCAAATACTATACCACCTGAGCGATGCAACGAAAT
GATCAATTTGAGCAAAAATGCTGCATATTTAGGACGGCATCATTATAGAAATGCTTCTTGCTGTGTACTT
TTCTCTCGTCTGGCAGCTGTTTCGCCGTTATTGTTAAAACCGGCTTAAGTTAGGTGTGTTTTCTACGACT
AGTGATGCCCCTACTAGAAGATGTGTGTTGCACAAATGTCCCTGAATAACCAATTTGAAGTGCAGATAGC
AGTAAACGTAAGCTAATATGAATATTATTTAACTGTAATGTTTTAATATCGCTGGACATTACTAATAAAC
CCACTATAAACACATGTACATATGTATGTTTTGGCATACAATGAGTAGTTGGGGAAAAAATGTGTAAAAG
CACCGTGACCATCACAGCATAAAGATAACCAGCTGAAGTATCGAATATGAGTAACCCCCAAATTGAATCA
CATGCCGCAACTGATAGGACCCATGGAAGTACACTCTTCATGGCGATATACAAGACACACACAAGCACGA
ACACCCAGTTGCGGAGGAAATTCTCCGTAAATGAAAACCCAATCGGCGAACAATTCATACCCATATATGG
TAAAAGTTTTGAACGCGACTTGAGAGCGGAGAGCATTGCGGCTGATAAGGTTTTAGCGCTAAGCGGGCTT
TATAAAACGGGCTGCGGGACCAGTTTTCATATCACTACCGTTTGAGTTCTTGTGCTGTGTGGATACTCCT
CCCGACACAAAGCCGCTCCATCAGCCAGCAGTCGTCTAATCCAGAGACCCCGGATCGGGGTACCAACATG
GTGAGCAAGGGCGAGGAGCTGTTCACCGGGGTGGTGCCCATCCTGGTCGAGCTGGACGGCGACGTAAACG
GCCACAAGTTCAGCGTGTCCGGCGAGGGCGAGGGCGATGCCACCTACGGCAAGCTGACCCTGAAGTTCAT
CTGCACCACCGGCAAGCTGCCCGTGCCCTGGCCCACCCTCGTGACCACCCTGACCTACGGCGTGCAGTGC
TTCAGCCGCTACCCCGACCACATGAAGCAGCACGACTTCTTCAAGTCCGCCATGCCCGAAGGCTACGTCC
AGGAGCGCACCATCTTCTTCAAGGACGACGGCAACTACAAGACCCGCGCCGAGGTGAAGTTCGAGGGCGA
CACCCTGGTGAACCGCATCGAGCTGAAGGGCATCGACTTCAAGGAGGACGGCAACATCCTGGGGCACAAG
CTGGAGTACAACTACAACAGCCACAACGTCTATATCATGGCCGACAAGCAGAAGAACGGCATCAAGGTGA
ACTTCAAGATCCGCCACAACATCGAGGACGGCAGCGTGCAGCTCGCCGACCACTACCAGCAGAACACCCC
CATCGGCGACGGCCCCGTGCTGCTGCCCGACAACCACTACCTGAGCACCCAGTCCGCCCTGAGCAAAGAC
CCCAACGAGAAGCGCGATCACATGGTCCTGCTGGAGTTCGTGACCGCCGCCGGGATCACTCTCGGCATGG
ACGAGCTGTACAAGCCAAGCTTGAATTCAATGGAGAGTCTCGCAAAAAACTTCAACAACATTTCAATAGA
CGACGCAGCGTGGCATCCTAACGACCAACAGCCTGTATGGGGAAACAACGGTCTCCAGCAGCAACGTGTC
TGGGCTCCGCCGGTACCGCAGCCACAGTTCCCAAACAGATCGCCATGGCAACAGGAATCGAACGATATCG
AGCCAAATGTCAACGAAGCCCTTGTTGGACTCAGTGGCACAGGCTCATCAAGTCAAAGCCAATGGGGTGG
CATTCAGAATACAGATTATGAGAAACAGATATGGGGTGATCCACCATTGAGCGATGTGCAGTATCCACTT
CAACCACATGCCTCGTTCGGTGAATTGAATAGTCTTGGAGGTCAATCTGCGCCTTGGTCCATAGGGTCTC
AGCCAGCGCACCCGGTTTGGAGTAACGGAGGAATGGGAAAAGAATCTGATGACTTTTGGAAACAGCAACA
GCCTCAACAGCATCAGCAATACCCGATGCCATTGCTGCAGGGAGCCTGGAATACAGGCATGAGACATGGA
CCACCAGGACAAGGACAACGTAGTGGGCCAATGATGCAGCAGCAGCAAGACTACCAAGGGGGATGGGGTG
GCCCGAATAACATGGGTGGCAACAAGCAGATGAACCGTCCATGGGGGCAGGACAGCAATCGTGGAATGTC
AGGCATGCCGCCCCGAAACGGTCGTCCAAACCACAACCAGGGACGGTACTCTGGCAATATGGGTGGCGGT
GTTGACGTTTCAGTTCCACCACCGATGGATATGCACATGGGAGGTGGTATGGGTGGAATGAGAAATATGG
GTGTTGCTCCGAATAGTGGACACGGATCATGGAAGAATAACAATGCTGGTGGAGGTCAAGGAGGCCACGG
CGGTCAAAGAAACTACAACAACCGTGGTGGAATGGGACACAGTGGAAGCCAGAGTGGCGGAGGATCCAAT
ATGTGGAACAGCACCGGAAACAATGGAAGTGGTGGAAGCATGCAGCAGTTCATGGGAGGAGACCAGCAGT
ACAACAATCCATTCCCAATCGGCGGAGCTGCTGATGATCTCACACTGACTGTTTGGCATGATCCAAACGG
AGAACTCAAGAAATGGCAGAGAGATACTGGAGTGTCCTATTGGGGAGACCCGGAGAAGCAAACTGACCGT
ACCATTAGCTTGTGGATTGTTGGCGAAGGTGCCGATGAGGATTTGGAAACTGCATTGAACCGATGTCCAG
TACCACAGAAAAAGGGAGAGGACAATCAACGTTTCCCATTCCCAGTACCAGCGAAACGGCCAATTGTTGT
GACCGGAGCGGGAGAGCTTCCAGAAAATGATCCAAACAATCCGTCCAAGAGCGAGTCGACGATATTCGAC
GAGAACAACAGATGGAACGACTTGACAACTGAGCAAAATCCATGGTATCTTCCGAATCAGCACACTTCAA
CATTCTCCAGTGACAACACCACTGGATCGTGGGTGCAGGGAGGAACAATTCCACTCAATGAGCCCGGAAC
CAATCAACACGTGGCTGTGGCGGAGATGCTGAAGAACGCTGTCGACAAGGGATACCTGGACCAGAGCGTG
ACGATGATGGCCAACTTACCGCCAATGGTGCTGCAGTATGTCAATATGCTGCTCGTCAAAATTCCAGCGT
TGGATAGTGTGGAGAATGAGCTGAAGCAGATAATTGAGAGTTCTCTGCCAGAAGATGTGAAAGAGGTTGA
TCCACAGAATCAACAAAAGTACATGAATGATAGTCAAAAGCTTGAACACAATCGTCTCATCATCGAAGTG
ACGACAGCAAAGATTGAAGTTCAAGAATACTCGAAAAAAGTGAACCGTGCGCTGATGGACGCTGGAATTG
TGCAACCGCAGGAGCAACGTGCGCCAGCCTCAACGGAGGACTATCACTACTCGTTCTTAGAATAGCTCGA
GTCTAGAGGGCCCGCGGTTCGAAGGTAAGCCTATCCCTAACCCTCTCCTCGGTCTCGATTCTACGCGTAC
CGGTCATCATCACCATCACCATTGAGTTTAAACCCGCTGATCAGCCTCGACTGTGCCTTCTAAGGCCTGA
GCTCGCTGATCAGCCTCGATCGAGGATCCAGACATGATAAGATACATTGATGAGTTTGGACAAACCACAA
CTAGAATGCAGTGAAAAAAATGCTTTATTTGTGAAATTTGTGATGCTATTGCTTTATTTGTAACCATTAT
AAGCTGCAATAAACAAGTTAACAACAACAATTGCATTCATTTTATGTTTCAGGTTCAGGGGGAGGTGTGG
GAGGTTTTTTAAAGCAAGTAAAACCTCTACAAATGTGGTATGGCTGATTATGATCAGTCGACCGATGCCC
TTGAGAGCCTTCAACCCAGTCAGCTCCTTCCGGTGGGCGCGGGGCATGACTATCGTCGCCGCACTTATGA
CTGTCTTCTTTATCATGCAACTCGTAGGACAGGTGCCGGCAGCGCTCTGGGTCATTTTCGGCGAGGACCG
CTTTCGCTGGAGCGCGACGATGATCGGCCTGTCGCTTGCGGTATTCGGAATCTTGCACGCCCTCGCTCAA
GCCTTCGTCACTGGTCCCGCCACCAAACGTTTCGGCGAGAAGCAGGCCATTATCGCCGGCATGGCGGCCG
ACGCGCTGGGCTACGTCTTGCTGGCGTTCGCGACGCGAGGCTGGATGGCCTTCCCCATTATGATTCTTCT
CGCTTCCGGCGGCATCGGGATGCCCGCGTTGCAGGCCATGCTGTCCAGGCAGGTAGATGACGACCATCAG
GGACAGCTTCAAGGATCGCTCGCGGCTCTTACCAGCCAGCAAAAGGCCAGGAACCGTAAAAAGGCCGCGT
TGCTGGCGTTTTTCCATAGGCTCCGCCCCCCTGACGAGCATCACAAAAATCGACGCTCAAGTCAGAGGTG
GCGAAACCCGACAGGACTATAAAGATACCAGGCGTTTCCCCCTGGAAGCTCCCTCGTGCGCTCTCCTGTT
CCGACCCTGCCGCTTACCGGATACCTGTCCGCCTTTCTCCCTTCGGGAAGCGTGGCGCTTTCTCAATGCT
CACGCTGTAGGTATCTCAGTTCGGTGTAGGTCGTTCGCTCCAAGCTGGGCTGTGTGCACGAACCCCCCGT
TCAGCCCGACCGCTGCGCCTTATCCGGTAACTATCGTCTTGAGTCCAACCCGGTAAGACACGACTTATCG
CCACTGGCAGCAGCCACTGGTAACAGGATTAGCAGAGCGAGGTATGTAGGCGGTGCTACAGAGTTCTTGA
AGTGGTGGCCTAACTACGGCTACACTAGAAGGACAGTATTTGGTATCTGCGCTCTGCTGAAGCCAGTTAC
CTTCGGAAAAAGAGTTGGTAGCTCTTGATCCGGCAAACAAACCACCGCTGGTAGCGGTGGTTTTTTTGTT
TGCAAGCAGCAGATTACGCGCAGAAAAAAAGGATCTCAAGAAGATCCTTTGATCTTTTCTACGGGGTCTG
ACGCTCAGTGGAACGAAAACTCACGTTAAGGGATTTTGGTCATGAGATTATCAAAAAGGATCTTCACCTA
GATCCTTTTAAATTAAAAATGAAGTTTTAAATCAATCTAAAGTATATATGAGTAAACTTGGTCTGACAGT
TACCAATGCTTAATCAGTGAGGCACCTATCTCAGCGATCTGTCTATTTCGTTCATCCATAGTTGCCTGAC
TCCCCGTCGTGTAGATAACTACGATACGGGAGGGCTTACCATCTGGCCCCAGTGCTGCAATGATACCGCG
AGACCCACGCTCACCGGCTCCAGATTTATCAGCAATAAACCAGCCAGCCGGAAGGGCCGAGCGCAGAAGT
GGTCCTGCAACTTTATCCGCCTCCATCCAGTCTATTAATTGTTGCCGGGAAGCTAGAGTAAGTAGTTCGC
CAGTTAATAGTTTGCGCAACGTTGTTGCCATTGCTGCAGGCATCGTGGTGTCACGCTCGTCGTTTGGTAT
GGCTTCATTCAGCTCCGGTTCCCAACGATCAAGGCGAGTTACATGATCCCCCATGTTGTGCAAAAAAGCG
GTTAGCTCCTTCGGTCCTCCGATCGTTGTCAGAAGTAAGTTGGCCGCAGTGTTATCACTCATGGTTATGG
CAGCACTGCATAATTCTCTTACTGTCATGCCATCCGTAAGATGCTTTTCTGTGACTGGTGAGTACTCAAC
CAAGTCATTCTGAGAATAGTGTATGCGGCGACCGAGTTGCTCTTGCCCGGCGTCAACACGGGATAATACC
GCGCCACATAGCAGAACTTTAAAAGTGCTCATCATTGGAAAACGTTCTTCGGGGCGAAAACTCTCAAGGA
TCTTACCGCTGTTGAGATCCAGTTCGATGTAACCCACTCGTGCACCCAACTGATCTTCAGCATCTTTTAC
TTTCACCAGCGTTTCTGGGTGAGCAAAAACAGGAAGGCAAAATGCCGCAAAAAAGGGAATAAGGGCGACA
CGGAAATGTTGAATACTCATACTCTTCCTTTTTCAATATTATTGAAGCATTTATCAGGGTTATTGTCTCA
TGAGCGGATACATATTTGAATGTATTTAGAAAAATAAACAAATAGGGGTTCCGCGCACATTTCCCCGAAA
AGTGCCACCTGACGTCTAAGAAACCATTATTATCATGACATTAACCTATAAAAATAGGCGTATCACGAGG
CCCTTTCGT
Features (pLannotate 1.2.2; 9 found; start..end, strand, type, name):
     56..2568    +  promoter       Ac5 promoter: Drosophila melanogaster actin 5C promoter
   2588..3304    +  CDS            EGFP: EGFP is a basic (constitutively fluorescent) green fluorescent protein published in 1996, derived from Aequorea victoria. It is reported to be a rapidly-maturing weak dimer with moderate acid sensitivity.
   5274..5315    +  CDS            V5 tag: epitope tag from simian virus 5
   5415..5549    -  polyA_signal   SV40 poly(A) signal: SV40 polyadenylation signal
   5572..5656    -  CDS            large T antigen (fragment): large T antigen from SV40 (simian virus 40)
   5657..6127    +  CDS            TcR (fragment): tetracycline efflux protein; tet; confers resistance to tetracycline
   6171..6759    -  rep_origin     ori: high-copy-number ColE1/pMB1/pBR322/pUC origin of replication
   6930..7790    -  CDS            AmpR: β-lactamase; bla; confers resistance to ampicillin, carbenicillin, and related antibiotics
   7791..7895    -  promoter       AmpR promoter: bla
