[The description below was written by a language model from this plasmid's Addgene catalogue record and pLannotate feature annotations shown in this document.]
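Description:
pAc5.1B-EGFP-CeAIN1-W437A_O is an insect-cell expression plasmid of about 8 kb for producing a GFP-tagged point mutant of the Caenorhabditis elegans protein AIN-1. The catalogue entry lists the backbone as unknown, although the plasmid name and the annotated parts are consistent with a pAc5.1-type vector. In bacteria it is maintained through a ColE1/pUC-family origin and selected with ampicillin via the β-lactamase gene and its native promoter. The feature annotation describes this origin as high-copy, whereas the repository lists the plasmid as low copy. Short fragments annotated as SV40 large T antigen and a tetracycline resistance gene appear to be non-functional backbone remnants. No marker for selection in insect cells is annotated.

Expression is driven by the Drosophila melanogaster actin 5C promoter, a strong constitutive promoter commonly used in Drosophila cell lines. It is followed immediately by an EGFP coding sequence. The roughly 2 kb unannotated stretch downstream of EGFP is where the ain-1 open reading frame presumably lies, giving an N-terminal EGFP fusion. A vector-encoded V5 epitope tag sits after this region, ahead of an SV40 polyadenylation signal, but the record does not show whether the insert reads through into the V5 tag or stops before it. The insert carries a W437A substitution, replacing a tryptophan with alanine in this GW182-family protein. The associated study examined AIN-1 interactions with PAB-1 and with subunits of the PAN2-PAN3 and CCR4-NOT deadenylase complexes, so the mutant was presumably used to probe such binding, though the record does not state the specific effect of the mutation. The depositor notes that the supplied sequence may be theoretical or only partly verified.
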