Addgene plasmid #147126: pAc5.1B-EGFP-CeAIN1-W437A_O
Purpose: Insect Expression of CeAIN1-W437A
Depositing lab: Elisa Izaurralde. Depositing organization: Max Planck Institute for Developmental Biology. Publication: The Caenorhabditis elegans GW182 protein AIN-1 interacts with PAB-1 and subunits of the PAN2-PAN3 and CCR4-NOT deadenylase complexes. Kuzuoglu-Ozturk D, Huntzinger E, Schmidt S, Izaurralde E. Nucleic Acids Res. 2012 Jul;40(12):5651-65. doi: 10.1093/nar/gks218. Epub 2012 Mar 7. PubMed 22402495.
Backbone
  Vector backbone: Unknown
  Vector type: Insect Expression
Growth in bacteria
  Bacterial resistance: Ampicillin, 100 μg/mL
  Growth temperature: 37°C
  Growth strain: DH5alpha
  Copy number: Low Copy
Gene/Insert
  Gene/Insert name: CeAIN1-W437A
  Species: C. elegans (nematode)
  Entrez Gene: ain-1
  Cloning method: Unknown
Terms and licenses: Academic/Nonprofit Terms; Industry Terms: Not Available to Industry
Depositor comments: ORF extracted from NCBI: NM_078286.4 Plasmids from this collection were made available to the research community and donated after the lab closed. Please note that the sequence provided by the depositing laboratory may be theoretical/predicted or based on Sanger sequencing results. There may be discrepancies between sequencing results obtained by Addgene and the depositor sequence. If an Addgene verified sequence is not available, please contact before placing your order to request that our lab fully sequence the plasmid.
How to cite: pAc5.1B-EGFP-CeAIN1-W437A_O was a gift from Elisa Izaurralde (Addgene plasmid # 147126 ; http://n2t.net/addgene:147126 ; RRID:Addgene_147126)
